>Addgene plasmid #78346 | pNX3a-PK3 | depositor full sequence | sequence record 146254 | pNX3a-PK3 sequence 4145 bps
GACGTCTAAGAAACCATTATTATCATGACATTAACCTATAAAAATAGGCGTATCACGAGGCCCTTTCGTC
TCGCGCGTTTCGGTGATGACGGTGAAAACCTCTGACACATGCAGCTCCCGGAGACGGTCACAGCTTGTCT
GTAAGCGGATGCCGGGAGCAGACAAGCCCGTCAGGGCGCGTCAGCGGGTGTTGGCGGGTGTCGGGGCTGG
CTTAACTATGCGGCATCAGAGCAGATTGTACTGAGAGTGCACCATATGGACATATTGTCGTTAGAACGCG
GCTACAATTAATACATAACCTTATGTATCATACACATACGATTTAGGTGACACTATAGAACGCGGCCGCC
AGCTGAAGCTTCGTACGCTGCAGGTCGACGGATCCCCGGGTTAATTAACGCTAGCGGTAAGCCTATTCCT
AACCCTCTTTTGGGTCTCGATTCTACAGGTGGAAAACCAATCCCCAACCCACTCCTCGGCCTTGACTCAA
CTGGCAAACCCATACCAAATCCTTTACTTGGATTAGATAGTACCTCTAGATGAGGCGCGCCACTTCTAAA
TAAGCGAATTTCTTATGATTTATGATTTTTATTATTAAATAAGTTATAAAAAAAATAAGTGTATACAAAT
TTTAAAGTGACTCTTAGGTTTTAAAACGAAAATTCTTATTCTTGAGTAACTCTTTCCTGTAGGTCAGGTT
GCTTTCTCAGGTATAGTATGAGGTCGCTCTTATTGACCACACCTCTACCGGCAGATCCGCTAGGAGATCT
GTTTAGCTTGCCTCGTCCCCGCCGGGTCACCCGGCCAGCGACATGGAGGCCCAGAATACCCTCCTTGACA
GTCTTGACGTGCGCAGCTCAGGGGCATGATGTGACTGTCGCCCGTACATTTAGCCCATACATCCCCATGT
ATAATCATTTGCATCCATACATTTTGATGGCCGCACGGCGCGAAGCAAAAATTACGGCTCCTCGCTGCAG
ACCTGCGAGCAGGGAAACGCTCCCCTCACAGACGCGTTGAATTGTCCCCACGCCGCGCCCCTGTAGAGAA
ATATAAAAGGTTAGGATTTGCCACTGAGGTTCTTCTTTCATATACTTCCTTTTAAAATCTTGCTAGGATA
CAGTTCTCACATCACATCCGAACATAAACAACCATGGGTAAGGAAAAGACTCACGTTTCGAGGCCGCGAT
TAAATTCCAACATGGATGCTGATTTATATGGGTATAAATGGGCTCGCGATAATGTCGGGCAATCAGGTGC
GACAATCTATCGATTGTATGGGAAGCCCGATGCGCCAGAGTTGTTTCTGAAACATGGCAAAGGTAGCGTT
GCCAATGATGTTACAGATGAGATGGTCAGACTAAACTGGCTGACGGAATTTATGCCTCTTCCGACCATCA
AGCATTTTATCCGTACTCCTGATGATGCATGGTTACTCACCACTGCGATCCCCGGCAAAACAGCATTCCA
GGTATTAGAAGAATATCCTGATTCAGGTGAAAATATTGTTGATGCGCTGGCAGTGTTCCTGCGCCGGTTG
CATTCGATTCCTGTTTGTAATTGTCCTTTTAACAGCGATCGCGTATTTCGTCTCGCTCAGGCGCAATCAC
GAATGAATAACGGTTTGGTTGATGCGAGTGATTTTGATGACGAGCGTAATGGCTGGCCTGTTGAACAAGT
CTGGAAAGAAATGCATAAGCTTTTGCCATTCTCACCGGATTCAGTCGTCACTCATGGTGATTTCTCACTT
GATAACCTTATTTTTGACGAGGGGAAATTAATAGGTTGTATTGATGTTGGACGAGTCGGAATCGCAGACC
GATACCAGGATCTTGCCATCCTATGGAACTGCCTCGGTGAGTTTTCTCCTTCATTACAGAAACGGCTTTT
TCAAAAATATGGTATTGATAATCCTGATATGAATAAATTGCAGTTTCATTTGATGCTCGATGAGTTTTTC
TAATCAGTACTGACAATAAAAAGATTCTTGTTTTCAAGAACTTGTCATTTGTATAGTTTTTTTATATTGT
AGTTGTTCTATTTTAATCAAATGTTAGCGTGATTTATATTTTTTTTCGCCTCGACATCATCTGCCCAGAT
GCGAAGTTAAGTGCGCAGAAAGTAATATCATGCGTCAATCGTATGTGAATGCTGGTCGCTATACTGCTGT
CGATTCGATACTAACGCCGCCATCCAGTTTAAACGAGCTCGAATTCTAGGCTTCCTCGCTCACTGACTCG
CTGCGCTCGGTCGTTCGGCTGCGGCGAGCGGTATCAGCTCACTCAAAGGCGGTAATACGGTTATCCACAG
AATCAGGGGATAACGCAGGAAAGAACATGTGAGCAAAAGGCCAGCAAAAGGCCAGGAACCGTAAAAAGGC
CGCGTTGCTGGCGTTTTTCCATAGGCTCCGCCCCCCTGACGAGCATCACAAAAATCGACGCTCAAGTCAG
AGGTGGCGAAACCCGACAGGACTATAAAGATACCAGGCGTTTCCCCCTGGAAGCTCCCTCGTGCGCTCTC
CTGTTCCGACCCTGCCGCTTACCGGATACCTGTCCGCCTTTCTCCCTTCGGGAAGCGTGGCGCTTTCTCA
ATGCTCACGCTGTAGGTATCTCAGTTCGGTGTAGGTCGTTCGCTCCAAGCTGGGCTGTGTGCACGAACCC
CCCGTTCAGCCCGACCGCTGCGCCTTATCCGGTAACTATCGTCTTGAGTCCAACCCGGTAAGACACGACT
TATCGCCACTGGCAGCAGCCACTGGTAACAGGATTAGCAGAGCGAGGTATGTAGGCGGTGCTACAGAGTT
CTTGAAGTGGTGGCCTAACTACGGCTACACTAGAAGGACAGTATTTGGTATCTGCGCTCTGCTGAAGCCA
GTTACCTTCGGAAAAAGAGTTGGTAGCTCTTGATCCGGCAAACAAACCACCGCTGGTAGCGGTGGTTTTT
TTGTTTGCAAGCAGCAGATTACGCGCAGAAAAAAAGGATCTCAAGAAGATCCTTTGATCTTTTCTACGGG
GTCTGACGCTCAGTGGAACGAAAACTCACGTTAAGGGATTTTGGTCATGAGATTATCAAAAAGGATCTTC
ACCTAGATCCTTTTAAATTAAAAATGAAGTTTTAAATCAATCTAAAGTATATATGAGTAAACTTGGTCTG
ACAGTTACCAATGCTTAATCAGTGAGGCACCTATCTCAGCGATCTGTCTATTTCGTTCATCCATAGTTGC
CTGACTCCCCGTCGTGTAGATAACTACGATACGGGAGGGCTTACCATCTGGCCCCAGTGCTGCAATGATA
CCGCGAGACCCACGCTCACCGGCTCCAGATTTATCAGCAATAAACCAGCCAGCCGGAAGGGCCGAGCGCA
GAAGTGGTCCTGCAACTTTATCCGCCTCCATCCAGTCTATTAATTGTTGCCGGGAAGCTAGAGTAAGTAG
TTCGCCAGTTAATAGTTTGCGCAACGTTGTTGCCATTGCTACAGGCATCGTGGTGTCACGCTCGTCGTTT
GGTATGGCTTCATTCAGCTCCGGTTCCCAACGATCAAGGCGAGTTACATGATCCCCCATGTTGTGCAAAA
AAGCGGTTAGCTCCTTCGGTCCTCCGATCGTTGTCAGAAGTAAGTTGGCCGCAGTGTTATCACTCATGGT
TATGGCAGCACTGCATAATTCTCTTACTGTCATGCCATCCGTAAGATGCTTTTCTGTGACTGGTGAGTAC
TCAACCAAGTCATTCTGAGAATAGTGTATGCGGCGACCGAGTTGCTCTTGCCCGGCGTCAATACGGGATA
ATACCGCGCCACATAGCAGAACTTTAAAAGTGCTCATCATTGGAAAACGTTCTTCGGGGCGAAAACTCTC
AAGGATCTTACCGCTGTTGAGATCCAGTTCGATGTAACCCACTCGTGCACCCAACTGATCTTCAGCATCT
TTTACTTTCACCAGCGTTTCTGGGTGAGCAAAAACAGGAAGGCAAAATGCCGCAAAAAAGGGAATAAGGG
CGACACGGAAATGTTGAATACTCATACTCTTCCTTTTTCAATATTATTGAAGCATTTATCAGGGTTATTG
TCTCATGAGCGGATACATATTTGAATGTATTTAGAAAAATAAACAAATAGGGGTTCCGCGCACATTTCCC
CGAAAAGTGCCACCT
Features (pLannotate 1.2.2; 8 found; start..end, strand, type, name):
     70..105     +  CDS            rop (fragment): Rop protein, which maintains plasmids at low copy number; rop
    207..258     +  misc_feature   bom (fragment): basis of mobility region from pBR322
    321..339     +  promoter       SP6 promoter: promoter for bacteriophage SP6 RNA polymerase
    564..751     +  terminator     ADH1 terminator: S. cerevisiae ADH1; transcription terminator for the S. cerevisiae alcohol dehydrogenase 1 (ADH1) gene
    810..2166    +  gene           kanMX: yeast selectable marker conferring kanamycin resistance (Wach et al., 1994)
   2396..2984    -  rep_origin     ori: high-copy-number ColE1/pMB1/pBR322/pUC origin of replication
   3155..4015    -  CDS            AmpR: β-lactamase; bla; confers resistance to ampicillin, carbenicillin, and related antibiotics
   4016..4120    -  promoter       AmpR promoter: bla
