[The description below was written by a language model from this plasmid's Addgene catalogue record and pLannotate feature annotations shown in this document.]
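Description:
pNX3a-PK3 is a 4,145 bp epitope-tagging template plasmid for fission yeast (Schizosaccharomyces pombe), built on the pFA6a-kanMX6 backbone. It is propagated in E. coli through a high-copy ColE1/pUC-type origin and selected with ampicillin through the β-lactamase gene and its native promoter. Short remnants of the pBR322 rop and bom regions and an SP6 promoter are also annotated, which are carry-overs from the parental cloning vector rather than functional parts of the design. No yeast replication origin is annotated, consistent with use as a source of integrating DNA rather than as an episomal expression plasmid, despite the "yeast expression" vector-type label.

The payload is a tagging module made of two recorded inserts: three tandem copies of the PK epitope (also known as V5) and the kanMX6 marker. The feature table does not annotate the 3xPK tag itself. By position it would be expected in the unannotated stretch between the SP6 promoter and the S. cerevisiae ADH1 terminator, but the table does not confirm this. The ADH1 terminator would supply transcription termination for a gene fused to the tag, and it is followed by the kanMX cassette, a self-contained yeast marker that allows selection of integrants with G418 (geneticin).

In pFA6a-type systems the tag–terminator–marker unit is typically amplified by PCR with primers carrying homology to a chromosomal target. It is then integrated by homologous recombination at the 3′ end of an open reading frame, giving a C-terminally PK-tagged protein expressed from its endogenous locus. The associated publication title describes sequential and counter-selectable cassettes for fission yeast, suggesting this plasmid belongs to a family of interchangeable modules. The record does not detail how this particular member differs from the others.
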