Addgene plasmid #78346: pNX3a-PK3
Purpose: fission yeast epitope tagging
Depositing lab: Kazunori Tomita. Depositing organization: University College London. Publication: Sequential and counter-selectable cassettes for fission yeast. Amelina H, Moiseeva V, Collopy LC, Pearson SR, Armstrong CA, Tomita K. BMC Biotechnol. 2016 Nov 8;16(1):76. 10.1186/s12896-016-0307-4 PubMed 27825338.
Backbone
  Vector backbone: pFA6a-kanMX6
  Vector type: Yeast Expression
Growth in bacteria
  Bacterial resistance: Ampicillin, 100 μg/mL
  Growth temperature: 37°C
  Growth strain: DH5alpha
  Copy number: Unknown
Gene/Insert 1
  Gene/Insert name: 3xPK (alt name: V5)
Gene/Insert 2
  Gene/Insert name: kanMX6
  Species: S. pombe (fission yeast)
Terms and licenses: Academic/Nonprofit Terms; Industry Terms: Not Available to Industry
How to cite: pNX3a-PK3 was a gift from Kazunori Tomita (Addgene plasmid # 78346 ; http://n2t.net/addgene:78346 ; RRID:Addgene_78346)
