>Addgene plasmid #78346 | pNX3a-PK3 | addgene partial sequence | sequence record 149493 | SP6 5'-ATTTAGGTGACACTATAG-3'
GTCGACGGATCCCCGGGTTAATTAACGCTAGCGGTAAGCCTATTCCTAACCCTCTTTTGGGTCTCGATTC
TACAGGTGGAAAACCAATCCCCAACCCACTCCTCGGCCTTGACTCAACTGGCAAACCCATACCAAATCCT
TTACTTGGATTAGATAGTACCTCTAGATGAGGCGCGCCACTTCTAAATAAGCGAATTTCTTATGATTTAT
GATTTTTATTATTAAATAAGTTATAAAAAAAATAAGTGTATACAAATTTTAAAGTGACTCTTAGGTTTTA
AAACGAAAATTCTTATTCTTGAGTAACTCTTTCCTGTAGGTCAGGTTGCTTTCTCAGGTATAGTATGAGG
TCGCTCTTATTGACCACACCTCTACCGGCAGATCCGCTAGGAGATCTGTTTAGCTTGCCTCGTCCCCGCC
GGGTCACCCGGCCAGCGACATGGAGGCCCAGAATACCCTCCTTGACAGTCTTGACGTGCGCAGCTCAGGG
GCATGATGTGACTGTCGCCCGTACATTTAGCCCATACATCCCCATGTATAATCATTTGCATCCATACATT
TTGATGGCCGCACGGCGCGAAGCAAAAATTACGGCTCCTCGCTGCAGACCTGCGAGCAGGGAAACGCTCC
CCTCACAGACGCGTTGAATTGTCCCCACGCCGCGCCCCTGTAGAGAAATATAAAAGGTTAGGATTTGCCA
CTGAGGTTCTTCTTTCATATACTTCCTTTTAAAATCTTGCTAGGATACAGTTCTCACATCACATCCGAAC
ATAAACAACCATGGGTAAGGAAAAGACTCACGTTTCGAGGCCGCGATTAAATTCCAACATGGATGCTGAT
TTATATGGGTATAAATGGGCTCGCGATAATGTCGGGCAATCAGGTGCGACAATCTATCGATTGTATGGGA
AGC
