>Addgene plasmid #78346 | pNX3a-PK3 | addgene partial sequence | sequence record 149494 | Tef-promoter-F 5'-GGATACAGTTCTCACATCAC-3'
CCGCGATTAAATTCCAACATGGATGCTGATTTATATGGGTATAAATGGGCTCGCGATAATGTCGGGCAAT
CAGGTGCGACAATCTATCGATTGTATGGGAAGCCCGATGCGCCAGAGTTGTTTCTGAAACATGGCAAAGG
TAGCGTTGCCAATGATGTTACAGATGAGATGGTCAGACTAAACTGGCTGACGGAATTTATGCCTCTTCCG
ACCATCAAGCATTTTATCCGTACTCCTGATGATGCATGGTTACTCACCACTGCGATCCCCGGCAAAACAG
CATTCCAGGTATTAGAAGAATATCCTGATTCAGGTGAAAATATTGTTGATGCGCTGGCAGTGTTCCTGCG
CCGGTTGCATTCGATTCCTGTTTGTAATTGTCCTTTTAACAGCGATCGCGTATTTCGTCTCGCTCAGGCG
CAATCACGAATGAATAACGGTTTGGTTGATGCGAGTGATTTTGATGACGAGCGTAATGGCTGGCCTGTTG
AACAAGTCTGGAAAGAAATGCATAAGCTTTTGCCATTCTCACCGGATTCAGTCGTCACTCATGGTGATTT
CTCACTTGATAACCTTATTTTTGACGAGGGGAAATTAATAGGTTGTATTGATGTTGGACGAGTCGGAATC
GCAGACCGATACCAGGATCTTGCCATCCTATGGAACTGCCTCGGTGAGTTTTCTCCTTCATTACAGAAAC
GGCT
